Addgene plasmid #123639: pUC19-U6-crRNA1
Purpose: Mammalian expression, Genome editing, gRNA scaffold
Depositing lab: Wei Li. Depositing organization: Institute of Zoology, Chinese Academy of Sciences. Publication: Enhanced mammalian genome editing by new Cas12a orthologs with optimized crRNA scaffolds. Teng F, Li J, Cui T, Xu K, Guo L, Gao Q, Feng G, Chen C, Han D, Zhou Q, Li W. Genome Biol. 2019 Feb 5;20(1):15. doi: 10.1186/s13059-019-1620-8. PubMed 30717767.
Backbone
  Vector backbone: pUC19, BsaI site mutated
  Vector type: Mammalian Expression
Growth in bacteria
  Bacterial resistance: Ampicillin, 100 μg/mL
  Growth temperature: 37°C
  Growth strain: DH5alpha
  Copy number: High Copy
Gene/Insert
  Gene/Insert name: crRNA scaffold 1 (alt name: crRNA1)
  gRNA/shRNA sequence: ATTTCTACTATTGTAGAT
  Species: Synthetic
  Cloning method: Ligation Independent Cloning
Terms and licenses: Academic/Nonprofit Terms; Industry Terms: Not Available to Industry
How to cite: pUC19-U6-crRNA1 was a gift from Wei Li (Addgene plasmid # 123639 ; http://n2t.net/addgene:123639 ; RRID:Addgene_123639)
