[The description below was written by a language model from this plasmid's Addgene catalogue record and pLannotate feature annotations shown in this document.]
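Description:
pUC19-U6-crRNA1 is a small (about 3.1 kb) crRNA expression plasmid built on a pUC19 backbone in which the native BsaI site has been mutated. It is catalogued as a mammalian expression vector for genome editing. It is propagated in E. coli as a high-copy plasmid through the ColE1/pUC-type origin and selected with ampicillin through the β-lactamase (AmpR) gene and its own promoter. Other annotated features are leftovers of the pUC19 lineage: fragments of lacZα, lacI, rop and bom, along with the lac promoter, lac operator and CAP binding site. The lacZα fragment is interrupted by the inserted cassette, and none of these elements plays a role in the mammalian payload.

The payload is a human U6 promoter, an RNA polymerase III promoter suited to producing short, defined non-coding transcripts, driving a synthetic Cas12a crRNA scaffold designated crRNA scaffold 1. The associated publication concerns new Cas12a orthologs and optimized crRNA scaffolds for mammalian genome editing. The plasmid therefore supplies one scaffold variant, and the Cas12a nuclease must come from a separate construct, since no nuclease coding sequence is annotated here. Removing the backbone BsaI site is consistent with reserving that enzyme for inserting target-specific spacers, although the record lists the cloning method only as ligation independent cloning and does not describe the spacer site. Both sequence records, which are the same length and differ only in their start point, also show two 71-nt tRNA-like features immediately downstream of the U6 promoter. These are automated annotation calls, and the catalogue entry does not explain their role.
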