Features (pLannotate 1.2.2; 13 found; start..end, strand, type, name):
    137..236     +  misc_feature   bom (fragment): basis of mobility region from pBR322
    242..399     -  CDS            lacZα (fragment): LacZα fragment of β-galactosidase; lacZ fragment
    402..642     +  promoter       U6 promoter: RNA polymerase III promoter for human U6 snRNA
    658..728     +  ncRNA          tRNA: Accession: RF00005 - tRNA
    774..844     +  ncRNA          tRNA: Accession: RF00005 - tRNA
    899..915     -  protein_bind   lac operator: The lac repressor binds to the lac operator to inhibit transcription in E. coli. This inhibition can be relieved by adding lactose or isopropyl-β-D-thiogalactopyranoside (IPTG). lac repressor encoded by lacI
    923..953     -  promoter       lac promoter: promoter for the E. coli lac operon
    968..989     -  protein_bind   CAP binding site: CAP binding activates transcription in the presence of cAMP. E. coli catabolite activator protein
   1002..1094    -  CDS            lacI (fragment): lac repressor; lacI; The lac repressor binds to the lac operator to inhibit transcription in E. coli. This inhibition can be relieved by adding lactose or isopropyl-β-D-thiogalactopyranoside (IPTG).
   1277..1865    -  rep_origin     ori: high-copy-number ColE1/pMB1/pBR322/pUC origin of replication
   2036..2896    -  CDS            AmpR: β-lactamase; bla; confers resistance to ampicillin, carbenicillin, and related antibiotics
   2897..3001    -  promoter       AmpR promoter: bla
   3096..35      +  CDS            rop (fragment) (across the origin): Rop protein, which maintains plasmids at low copy number; rop
>Addgene plasmid #123639 | pUC19-U6-crRNA1 | depositor full sequence | sequence record 235873 | pUC19-U6-crRNA1 sequence 3096 bps
TCGCGCGTTTCGGTGATGACGGTGAAAACCTCTGACACATGCAGCTCCCGGAGACGGTCACAGCTTGTCT
GTAAGCGGATGCCGGGAGCAGACAAGCCCGTCAGGGCGCGTCAGCGGGTGTTGGCGGGTGTCGGGGCTGG
CTTAACTATGCGGCATCAGAGCAGATTGTACTGAGAGTGCACCATATGCGGTGTGAAATACCGCACAGAT
GCGTAAGGAGAAAATACCGCATCAGGCGCCATTCGCCATTCAGGCTGCGCAACTGTTGGGAAGGGCGATC
GGTGCGGGCCTCTTCGCTATTACGCCAGCTGGCGAAAGGGGGATGTGCTGCAAGGCGATTAAGTTGGGTA
ACGCCAGGGTTTTCCCAGTCACGACGTTGTAAAACGACGGCCAGTGAATTCGAGGGCCTATTTCCCATGA
TTCCTTCATATTTGCATATACGATACAAGGCTGTTAGAGAGATAATTGGAATTAATTTGACTGTAAACAC
AAAGATATTAGTACAAAATACGTGACGTAGAAAGTAATAATTTCTTGGGTAGTTTGCAGTTTTAAAATTA
TGTTTTAAAATGGACTATCATATGCTTACCGTAACTTGAAAGTATTTCGATTTCTTGGCTTTATATATCT
TGTGGAAAGGACGAAACACCGGAACAAAGCACCAGTGGTCTAGTGGTGGAATAGTACCCTGCCACGGTAC
AGACCCGGGTTCGATTCCCGGCTGGTGCAATTTCTACTATTGTAGATAGAGACCGAGAGAGGGTCTCAAA
CAAAGCACCAGTGGTCTAGTGGTGGAATAGTACCCTGCCACGGTACAGACCCGGGTTCGATTCCCGGCTG
GTGCATTTTTTTTTTTAAGCTTGGCGTAATCATGGTCATAGCTGTTTCCTGTGTGAAATTGTTATCCGCT
CACAATTCCACACAACATACGAGCCGGAAGCATAAAGTGTAAAGCCTGGGGTGCCTAATGAGTGAGCTAA
CTCACATTAATTGCGTTGCGCTCACTGCCCGCTTTCCAGTCGGGAAACCTGTCGTGCCAGCTGCATTAAT
GAATCGGCCAACGCGCGGGGAGAGGCGGTTTGCGTATTGGGCGCTCTTCCGCTTCCTCGCTCACTGACTC
GCTGCGCTCGGTCGTTCGGCTGCGGCGAGCGGTATCAGCTCACTCAAAGGCGGTAATACGGTTATCCACA
GAATCAGGGGATAACGCAGGAAAGAACATGTGAGCAAAAGGCCAGCAAAAGGCCAGGAACCGTAAAAAGG
CCGCGTTGCTGGCGTTTTTCCATAGGCTCCGCCCCCCTGACGAGCATCACAAAAATCGACGCTCAAGTCA
GAGGTGGCGAAACCCGACAGGACTATAAAGATACCAGGCGTTTCCCCCTGGAAGCTCCCTCGTGCGCTCT
CCTGTTCCGACCCTGCCGCTTACCGGATACCTGTCCGCCTTTCTCCCTTCGGGAAGCGTGGCGCTTTCTC
ATAGCTCACGCTGTAGGTATCTCAGTTCGGTGTAGGTCGTTCGCTCCAAGCTGGGCTGTGTGCACGAACC
CCCCGTTCAGCCCGACCGCTGCGCCTTATCCGGTAACTATCGTCTTGAGTCCAACCCGGTAAGACACGAC
TTATCGCCACTGGCAGCAGCCACTGGTAACAGGATTAGCAGAGCGAGGTATGTAGGCGGTGCTACAGAGT
TCTTGAAGTGGTGGCCTAACTACGGCTACACTAGAAGAACAGTATTTGGTATCTGCGCTCTGCTGAAGCC
AGTTACCTTCGGAAAAAGAGTTGGTAGCTCTTGATCCGGCAAACAAACCACCGCTGGTAGCGGTGGTTTT
TTTGTTTGCAAGCAGCAGATTACGCGCAGAAAAAAAGGATCTCAAGAAGATCCTTTGATCTTTTCTACGG
GGTCTGACGCTCAGTGGAACGAAAACTCACGTTAAGGGATTTTGGTCATGAGATTATCAAAAAGGATCTT
CACCTAGATCCTTTTAAATTAAAAATGAAGTTTTAAATCAATCTAAAGTATATATGAGTAAACTTGGTCT
GACAGTTACCAATGCTTAATCAGTGAGGCACCTATCTCAGCGATCTGTCTATTTCGTTCATCCATAGTTG
CCTGACTCCCCGTCGTGTAGATAACTACGATACGGGAGGGCTTACCATCTGGCCCCAGTGCTGCAATGAT
ACCGCGTGAGCCACGCTCACCGGCTCCAGATTTATCAGCAATAAACCAGCCAGCCGGAAGGGCCGAGCGC
AGAAGTGGTCCTGCAACTTTATCCGCCTCCATCCAGTCTATTAATTGTTGCCGGGAAGCTAGAGTAAGTA
GTTCGCCAGTTAATAGTTTGCGCAACGTTGTTGCCATTGCTACAGGCATCGTGGTGTCACGCTCGTCGTT
TGGTATGGCTTCATTCAGCTCCGGTTCCCAACGATCAAGGCGAGTTACATGATCCCCCATGTTGTGCAAA
AAAGCGGTTAGCTCCTTCGGTCCTCCGATCGTTGTCAGAAGTAAGTTGGCCGCAGTGTTATCACTCATGG
TTATGGCAGCACTGCATAATTCTCTTACTGTCATGCCATCCGTAAGATGCTTTTCTGTGACTGGTGAGTA
CTCAACCAAGTCATTCTGAGAATAGTGTATGCGGCGACCGAGTTGCTCTTGCCCGGCGTCAATACGGGAT
AATACCGCGCCACATAGCAGAACTTTAAAAGTGCTCATCATTGGAAAACGTTCTTCGGGGCGAAAACTCT
CAAGGATCTTACCGCTGTTGAGATCCAGTTCGATGTAACCCACTCGTGCACCCAACTGATCTTCAGCATC
TTTTACTTTCACCAGCGTTTCTGGGTGAGCAAAAACAGGAAGGCAAAATGCCGCAAAAAAGGGAATAAGG
GCGACACGGAAATGTTGAATACTCATACTCTTCCTTTTTCAATATTATTGAAGCATTTATCAGGGTTATT
GTCTCATGAGCGGATACATATTTGAATGTATTTAGAAAAATAAACAAATAGGGGTTCCGCGCACATTTCC
CCGAAAAGTGCCACCTGACGTCTAAGAAACCATTATTATCATGACATTAACCTATAAAAATAGGCGTATC
ACGAGGCCCTTTCGTC
