Features (pLannotate 1.2.2; 13 found; start..end, strand, type, name):
     77..317     +  promoter       U6 promoter: RNA polymerase III promoter for human U6 snRNA
    333..403     +  ncRNA          tRNA: Accession: RF00005 - tRNA
    449..519     +  ncRNA          tRNA: Accession: RF00005 - tRNA
    574..590     -  protein_bind   lac operator: The lac repressor binds to the lac operator to inhibit transcription in E. coli. This inhibition can be relieved by adding lactose or isopropyl-β-D-thiogalactopyranoside (IPTG). lac repressor encoded by lacI
    598..628     -  promoter       lac promoter: promoter for the E. coli lac operon
    643..664     -  protein_bind   CAP binding site: CAP binding activates transcription in the presence of cAMP. E. coli catabolite activator protein
    677..769     -  CDS            lacI (fragment): lac repressor; lacI; The lac repressor binds to the lac operator to inhibit transcription in E. coli. This inhibition can be relieved by adding lactose or isopropyl-β-D-thiogalactopyranoside (IPTG).
    952..1540    -  rep_origin     ori: high-copy-number ColE1/pMB1/pBR322/pUC origin of replication
   1711..2571    -  CDS            AmpR: β-lactamase; bla; confers resistance to ampicillin, carbenicillin, and related antibiotics
   2572..2676    -  promoter       AmpR promoter: bla
   2771..2806    +  CDS            rop (fragment): Rop protein, which maintains plasmids at low copy number; rop
   2908..3007    +  misc_feature   bom (fragment): basis of mobility region from pBR322
   3013..74      -  CDS            lacZα (fragment) (across the origin): LacZα fragment of β-galactosidase; lacZ fragment
>Addgene plasmid #123639 | pUC19-U6-crRNA1 | addgene full sequence | sequence record 240584 | Addgene NGS Result
TGCTGCAAGGCGATTAAGTTGGGTAACGCCAGGGTTTTCCCAGTCACGACGTTGTAAAACGACGGCCAGT
GAATTCGAGGGCCTATTTCCCATGATTCCTTCATATTTGCATATACGATACAAGGCTGTTAGAGAGATAA
TTGGAATTAATTTGACTGTAAACACAAAGATATTAGTACAAAATACGTGACGTAGAAAGTAATAATTTCT
TGGGTAGTTTGCAGTTTTAAAATTATGTTTTAAAATGGACTATCATATGCTTACCGTAACTTGAAAGTAT
TTCGATTTCTTGGCTTTATATATCTTGTGGAAAGGACGAAACACCGGAACAAAGCACCAGTGGTCTAGTG
GTGGAATAGTACCCTGCCACGGTACAGACCCGGGTTCGATTCCCGGCTGGTGCAATTTCTACTATTGTAG
ATAGAGACCGAGAGAGGGTCTCAAACAAAGCACCAGTGGTCTAGTGGTGGAATAGTACCCTGCCACGGTA
CAGACCCGGGTTCGATTCCCGGCTGGTGCATTTTTTTTTTTAAGCTTGGCGTAATCATGGTCATAGCTGT
TTCCTGTGTGAAATTGTTATCCGCTCACAATTCCACACAACATACGAGCCGGAAGCATAAAGTGTAAAGC
CTGGGGTGCCTAATGAGTGAGCTAACTCACATTAATTGCGTTGCGCTCACTGCCCGCTTTCCAGTCGGGA
AACCTGTCGTGCCAGCTGCATTAATGAATCGGCCAACGCGCGGGGAGAGGCGGTTTGCGTATTGGGCGCT
CTTCCGCTTCCTCGCTCACTGACTCGCTGCGCTCGGTCGTTCGGCTGCGGCGAGCGGTATCAGCTCACTC
AAAGGCGGTAATACGGTTATCCACAGAATCAGGGGATAACGCAGGAAAGAACATGTGAGCAAAAGGCCAG
CAAAAGGCCAGGAACCGTAAAAAGGCCGCGTTGCTGGCGTTTTTCCATAGGCTCCGCCCCCCTGACGAGC
ATCACAAAAATCGACGCTCAAGTCAGAGGTGGCGAAACCCGACAGGACTATAAAGATACCAGGCGTTTCC
CCCTGGAAGCTCCCTCGTGCGCTCTCCTGTTCCGACCCTGCCGCTTACCGGATACCTGTCCGCCTTTCTC
CCTTCGGGAAGCGTGGCGCTTTCTCATAGCTCACGCTGTAGGTATCTCAGTTCGGTGTAGGTCGTTCGCT
CCAAGCTGGGCTGTGTGCACGAACCCCCCGTTCAGCCCGACCGCTGCGCCTTATCCGGTAACTATCGTCT
TGAGTCCAACCCGGTAAGACACGACTTATCGCCACTGGCAGCAGCCACTGGTAACAGGATTAGCAGAGCG
AGGTATGTAGGCGGTGCTACAGAGTTCTTGAAGTGGTGGCCTAACTACGGCTACACTAGAAGAACAGTAT
TTGGTATCTGCGCTCTGCTGAAGCCAGTTACCTTCGGAAAAAGAGTTGGTAGCTCTTGATCCGGCAAACA
AACCACCGCTGGTAGCGGTGGTTTTTTTGTTTGCAAGCAGCAGATTACGCGCAGAAAAAAAGGATCTCAA
GAAGATCCTTTGATCTTTTCTACGGGGTCTGACGCTCAGTGGAACGAAAACTCACGTTAAGGGATTTTGG
TCATGAGATTATCAAAAAGGATCTTCACCTAGATCCTTTTAAATTAAAAATGAAGTTTTAAATCAATCTA
AAGTATATATGAGTAAACTTGGTCTGACAGTTACCAATGCTTAATCAGTGAGGCACCTATCTCAGCGATC
TGTCTATTTCGTTCATCCATAGTTGCCTGACTCCCCGTCGTGTAGATAACTACGATACGGGAGGGCTTAC
CATCTGGCCCCAGTGCTGCAATGATACCGCGAGAGCCACGCTCACCGGCTCCAGATTTATCAGCAATAAA
CCAGCCAGCCGGAAGGGCCGAGCGCAGAAGTGGTCCTGCAACTTTATCCGCCTCCATCCAGTCTATTAAT
TGTTGCCGGGAAGCTAGAGTAAGTAGTTCGCCAGTTAATAGTTTGCGCAACGTTGTTGCCATTGCTACAG
GCATCGTGGTGTCACGCTCGTCGTTTGGTATGGCTTCATTCAGCTCCGGTTCCCAACGATCAAGGCGAGT
TACATGATCCCCCATGTTGTGCAAAAAAGCGGTTAGCTCCTTCGGTCCTCCGATCGTTGTCAGAAGTAAG
TTGGCCGCAGTGTTATCACTCATGGTTATGGCAGCACTGCATAATTCTCTTACTGTCATGCCATCCGTAA
GATGCTTTTCTGTGACTGGTGAGTACTCAACCAAGTCATTCTGAGAATAGTGTATGCGGCGACCGAGTTG
CTCTTGCCCGGCGTCAATACGGGATAATACCGCGCCACATAGCAGAACTTTAAAAGTGCTCATCATTGGA
AAACGTTCTTCGGGGCGAAAACTCTCAAGGATCTTACCGCTGTTGAGATCCAGTTCGATGTAACCCACTC
GTGCACCCAACTGATCTTCAGCATCTTTTACTTTCACCAGCGTTTCTGGGTGAGCAAAAACAGGAAGGCA
AAATGCCGCAAAAAAGGGAATAAGGGCGACACGGAAATGTTGAATACTCATACTCTTCCTTTTTCAATAT
TATTGAAGCATTTATCAGGGTTATTGTCTCATGAGCGGATACATATTTGAATGTATTTAGAAAAATAAAC
AAATAGGGGTTCCGCGCACATTTCCCCGAAAAGTGCCACCTGACGTCTAAGAAACCATTATTATCATGAC
ATTAACCTATAAAAATAGGCGTATCACGAGGCCCTTTCGTCTCGCGCGTTTCGGTGATGACGGTGAAAAC
CTCTGACACATGCAGCTCCCGGAGACGGTCACAGCTTGTCTGTAAGCGGATGCCGGGAGCAGACAAGCCC
GTCAGGGCGCGTCAGCGGGTGTTGGCGGGTGTCGGGGCTGGCTTAACTATGCGGCATCAGAGCAGATTGT
ACTGAGAGTGCACCATATGCGGTGTGAAATACCGCACAGATGCGTAAGGAGAAAATACCGCATCAGGCGC
CATTCGCCATTCAGGCTGCGCAACTGTTGGGAAGGGCGATCGGTGCGGGCCTCTTCGCTATTACGCCAGC
TGGCGAAAGGGGGATG
